>Addgene plasmid #131715 | p3xFLAG CMV14 / BRAF-D594V | addgene full sequence | sequence record 257726 | Addgene NGS Result
GACATTGATTATTGACTAGTTATTAATAGTAATCAATTACGGGGTCATTAGTTCATAGCCCATATATGGA
GTTCCGCGTTACATAACTTACGGTAAATGGCCCGCCTGGCTGACCGCCCAACGACCCCCGCCCATTGACG
TCAATAATGACGTATGTTCCCATAGTAACGCCAATAGGGACTTTCCATTGACGTCAATGGGTGGAGTATT
TACGGTAAACTGCCCACTTGGCAGTACATCAAGTGTATCATATGCCAAGTCCGCCCCCTATTGACGTCAA
TGACGGTAAATGGCCCGCCTGGCATTATGCCCAGTACATGACCTTACGGGACTTTCCTACTTGGCAGTAC
ATCTACGTATTAGTCATCGCTATTACCATGGTGATGCGGTTTTGGCAGTACACCAATGGGCGTGGATAGC
GGTTTGACTCACGGGGATTTCCAAGTCTCCACCCCATTGACGTCAATGGGAGTTTGTTTTGGCACCAAAA
TCAACGGGACTTTCCAAAATGTCGTAATAACCCCGCCCCGTTGACGCAAATGGGCGGTAGGCGTGTACGG
TGGGAGGTCTATATAAGCAGAGCTCGTTTAGTGAACCGTCAGAATTAAGCTTGCGGCCGCATGGCGGCGC
TGAGCGGTGGCGGTGGTGGCGGCGCGGAGCCGGGCCAGGCTCTGTTCAACGGGGACATGGAGCCCGAGGC
CGGCGCCGGCGCCGGCGCCGCGGCCTCTTCGGCTGCGGACCCTGCCATTCCGGAGGAGGTGTGGAATATC
AAACAAATGATTAAGTTGACACAGGAACATATAGAGGCCCTATTGGACAAATTTGGTGGGGAGCATAATC
CACCATCAATATATCTGGAGGCCTATGAAGAATACACCAGCAAGCTAGATGCACTCCAACAAAGAGAACA
ACAGTTATTGGAATCTCTGGGGAACGGAACTGATTTTTCTGTTTCTAGCTCTGCATCAATGGATACCGTT
ACATCTTCTTCCTCTTCTAGCCTTTCAGTGCTACCTTCATCTCTTTCAGTTTTTCAAAATCCCACAGATG
TGGCACGGAGCAACCCCAAGTCACCACAAAAACCTATCGTTAGAGTCTTCCTGCCCAACAAACAGAGGAC
AGTGGTACCTGCAAGGTGTGGAGTTACAGTCCGAGACAGTCTAAAGAAAGCACTGATGATGAGAGGTCTA
ATCCCAGAGTGCTGTGCTGTTTACAGAATTCAGGATGGAGAGAAGAAACCAATTGGTTGGGACACTGATA
TTTCCTGGCTTACTGGAGAAGAATTGCATGTGGAAGTGTTGGAGAATGTTCCACTTACAACACACAACTT
TGTACGAAAAACGTTTTTCACCTTAGCATTTTGTGACTTTTGTCGAAAGCTGCTTTTCCAGGGTTTCCGC
TGTCAAACATGTGGTTATAAATTTCACCAGCGTTGTAGTACAGAAGTTCCACTGATGTGTGTTAATTATG
ACCAACTTGATTTGCTGTTTGTCTCCAAGTTCTTTGAACACCACCCAATACCACAGGAAGAGGCGTCCTT
AGCAGAGACTGCCCTAACATCTGGATCATCCCCTTCCGCACCCGCCTCGGACTCTATTGGGCCCCAAATT
CTCACCAGTCCGTCTCCTTCAAAATCCATTCCAATTCCACAGCCCTTCCGACCAGCAGATGAAGATCATC
GAAATCAATTTGGGCAACGAGACCGATCCTCATCAGCTCCCAATGTGCATATAAACACAATAGAACCTGT
CAATATTGATGACTTGATTAGAGACCAAGGATTTCGTGGTGATGGAGGATCAACCACAGGTTTGTCTGCT
ACCCCCCCTGCCTCATTACCTGGCTCACTAACTAACGTGAAAGCCTTACAGAAATCTCCAGGACCTCAGC
GAGAAAGGAAGTCATCTTCATCCTCAGAAGACAGGAATCGAATGAAAACACTTGGTAGACGGGACTCGAG
TGATGATTGGGAGATTCCTGATGGGCAGATTACAGTGGGACAAAGAATTGGATCTGGATCATTTGGAACA
GTCTACAAGGGAAAGTGGCATGGTGATGTGGCAGTGAAAATGTTGAATGTGACAGCACCTACACCTCAGC
AGTTACAAGCCTTCAAAAATGAAGTAGGAGTACTCAGGAAAACACGACATGTGAATATCCTACTCTTCAT
GGGCTATTCCACAAAGCCACAACTGGCTATTGTTACCCAGTGGTGTGAGGGCTCCAGCTTGTATCACCAT
CTCCATATCATTGAGACCAAATTTGAGATGATCAAACTTATAGATATTGCACGACAGACTGCACAGGGCA
TGGATTACTTACACGCCAAGTCAATCATCCACAGAGACCTCAAGAGTAATAATATATTTCTTCATGAAGA
CCTCACAGTAAAAATAGGTGTTTTTGGTCTAGCTACAGTGAAATCTCGATGGAGTGGGTCCCATCAGTTT
GAACAGTTGTCTGGATCCATTTTGTGGATGGCACCAGAAGTCATCAGAATGCAAGATAAAAATCCATACA
GCTTTCAGTCAGATGTATATGCATTTGGAATTGTTCTGTATGAATTGATGACTGGACAGTTACCTTATTC
AAACATCAACAACAGGGACCAGATAATTTTTATGGTGGGACGAGGATACCTGTCTCCAGATCTCAGTAAG
GTACGGAGTAACTGTCCAAAAGCCATGAAGAGATTAATGGCAGAGTGCCTCAAAAAGAAAAGAGATGAGA
GACCACTCTTTCCCCAAATTCTCGCCTCTATTGAGCTGCTGGCCCGCTCATTGCCAAAAATTCACCGCAG
TGCATCAGAACCCTCCTTGAATCGGGCTGGTTTCCAAACAGAGGATTTTAGTCTATATGCTTGTGCTTCT
CCAAAAACACCCATCCAGGCAGGGGGATATGGTGCGTTTCCTGTCCACTCTAGAGGATCCCGGGCTGACT
ACAAAGACCATGACGGTGATTATAAAGATCATGACATCGACTACAAGGATGACGATGACAAGTAGTGATC
CCGGGTGGCATCCCTGTGACCCCTCCCCAGTGCCTCTCCTGGCCCTGGAAGTTGCCACTCCAGTGCCCAC
CAGCCTTGTCCTAATAAAATTAAGTTGCATCATTTTGTCTGACTAGGTGTCCTTCTATAATATTATGGGG
TGGAGGGGGGTGGTATGGAGCAAGGGGCAAGTTGGGAAGACAACCTGTAGGGCCTGCGGGGTCTATTGGG
AACCAAGCTGGAGTGCAGTGGCACAATCTTGGCTCACTGCAATCTCCGCCTCCTGGGTTCAAGCGATTCT
CCTGCCTCAGCCTCCCGAGTTGTTGGGATTCCAGGCATGCATGACCAGGCTCAGCTAATTTTTGTTTTTT
TGGTAGAGACGGGGTTTCACCATATTGGCCAGGCTGGTCTCCAACTCCTAATCTCAGGTGATCTACCCAC
CTTGGCCTCCCAAATTGCTGGGATTACAGGCGTGAACCACTGCTCCCTTCCCTGTCCTTCTGATTTTAAA
ATAACTATACCAGCAGGAGGACGTCCAGACACAGCATAGGCTACCTGGCCATGCCCAACCGGTGGGACAT
TTGAGTTGCTTGCTTGGCACTGTCCTCTCATGCGTTGGGTCCACTCAGTAGATGCCTGTTGAATTGGGTA
CGCGGCCAGCTTGGCTGTGGAATGTGTGTCAGTTAGGGTGTGGAAAGTCCCCAGGCTCCCCAGCAGGCAG
AAGTATGCAAAGCATGCATCTCAATTAGTCAGCAACCAGGTGTGGAAAGTCCCCAGGCTCCCCAGCAGGC
AGAAGTATGCAAAGCATGCATCTCAATTAGTCAGCAACCATAGTCCCGCCCCTAACTCCGCCCATCCCGC
CCCTAACTCCGCCCAGTTCCGCCCATTCTCCGCCCCATGGCTGACTAATTTTTTTTATTTATGCAGAGGC
CGAGGCCGCCTCGGCCTCTGAGCTATTCCAGAAGTAGTGAGGAGGCTTTTTTGGAGGAATTGATCAGCTT
GGGATCTGATCAAGAGACAGGATGAGGATCGTTTCGCATGATTGAACAAGATGGATTGCACGCAGGTTCT
CCGGCCGCTTGGGTGGAGAGGCTATTCGGCTATGACTGGGCACAACAGACAATCGGCTGCTCTGATGCCG
CCGTGTTCCGGCTGTCAGCGCAGGGGCGCCCGGTTCTTTTTGTCAAGACCGACCTGTCCGGTGCCCTGAA
TGAACTGCAGGACGAGGCAGCGCGGCTATCGTGGCTGGCCACGACGGGCGTTCCTTGCGCAGCTGTGCTC
GACGTTGTCACTGAAGCGGGAAGGGACTGGCTGCTATTGGGCGAAGTGCCGGGGCAGGATCTCCTGTCAT
CTCACCTTGCTCCTGCCGAGAAAGTATCCATCATGGCTGATGCAATGCGGCGGCTGCATACGCTTGATCC
GGCTACCTGCCCATTCGACCACCAAGCGAAACATCGCATCGAGCGAGCACGTACTCGGATGGAAGCCGGT
CTTGTCGATCAGGATGATCTGGACGAAGAGCATCAGGGGCTCGCGCCAGCCGAACTGTTCGCCAGGCTCA
AGGCGCGCATGCCCGACGGCGAGGATCTCGTCGTGACCCATGGCGATGCCTGCTTGCCGAATATCATGGT
GGAAAATGGCCGCTTTTCTGGATTCATCGACTGTGGCCGGCTGGGTGTGGCGGACCGCTATCAGGACATA
GCGTTGGCTACCCGTGATATTGCTGAAGAGCTTGGCGGCGAATGGGCTGACCGCTTCCTCGTGCTTTACG
GTATCGCCGCTCCCGATTCGCAGCGCATCGCCTTCTATCGCCTTCTTGACGAGTTCTTCTGAGCGGGACT
CTGGGGTTCGAAATGACCGACCAAGCGACGCCCAACCTGCCATCACGAGATTTCGATTCCACCGCCGCCT
TCTATGAAAGGTTGGGCTTCGGAATCGTTTTCCGGGACGCCGGCTGGATGATCCTCCAGCGCGGGGATCT
CATGCTGGAGTTCTTCGCCCACCCCGGGCTCGATCCCCTCGCGAGTTGGTTCAGCTGCTGCCTGAGGCTG
GACGACCTCGCGGAGTTCTACCGGCAGTGCAAATCCGTCGGCATCCAGGAAACCAGCAGCGGCTATCCGC
GCATCCATGCCCCCGAACTGCAGGAGTGGGGAGGCACGATGGCCGCTTTGGTCGACCCGGACGGGACGCT
CCTGCGCCTGATACAGAACGAATTGCTTGCAGGCATCTCATGAGTGTGTCTTCCCGTTTTCCGCCTGAGG
TCACTGCGTGGATGGAGCGCTGGCGCCTGCTGCGCGACGGCGAGCTGCTCACCACCCACTCGCCAAGCTG
GAACCGTAAAAAGGCCGCGTTGCTGGCGTTTTTCCATAGGCTCCGCCGATCATAATCAGCCATACCACAT
TTGTAGAGGTTTTACTTGCTTTAAAAAACCTCCCACACCTCCCCCTGAACCTGAAACATAAAATGAATGC
AATTGTTGTTGTTAACTTGTTTATTGCAGCTTATAATGGTTACAAATAAAGCAATAGCATCACAAATTTC
ACAAATAAAGCATTTTTTTCACTGCATTCTAGTTGTGGTTTGTCCAAACTCATCAATGTATCTTATCATG
TCTGGATCAATTCCCTATAGTGAGTCGTATTAAATTCGTAATCATGTCATAGCTGTTTCCTGTGTGAAAT
TGTTATCCGCTCACAATTCCACACAACATACGAGCCGGAAGCATAAAGTGTAAAGCCTGGGGTGCCTAAT
GAGTGAGCTAACTCACATTAATTGCGTTGCGCTCACTGCCCGCTTTCCAGTCGGGAAACCTGTCGTGCCA
GCTGCATTAATGAATCGGCCAACGCGCGGGGAGAGGCGGTTTGCGTATTGGGCGCTCTTCCGCTTCCTCG
CTCACTGACTCGCTGCGCTCGGTCGTTCGGCTGCGGCGAGCGGTATCAGCTCACTCAAAGGCGGTAATAC
GGTTATCCACAGAATCAGGGGATAACGCAGGAAAGAACATGTGAGCAAAAGGCCAGCAAAAGGCCAGGAA
CCGTAAAAAGGCCGCGTTGCTGGCGTTTTTCCATAGGCTCCGCCCCCCTGACGAGCATCACAAAAATCGA
CGCTCAAGTCAGAGGTGGCGAAACCCGACAGGACTATAAAGATACCAGGCGTTTCCCCCTGGAAGCTCCC
TCGTGCGCTCTCCTGTTCCGACCCTGCCGCTTACCGGATACCTGTCCGCCTTTCTCCCTTCGGGAAGCGT
GGCGCTTTCTCATAGCTCACGCTGTAGGTATCTCAGTTCGGTGTAGGTCGTTCGCTCCAAGCTGGGCTGT
GTGCACGAACCCCCCGTTCAGCCCGACCGCTGCGCCTTATCCGGTAACTATCGTCTTGAGTCCAACCCGG
TAAGACACGACTTATCGCCACTGGCAGCAGCCACTGGTAACAGGATTAGCAGAGCGAGGTATGTAGGCGG
TGCTACAGAGTTCTTGAAGTGGTGGCCTAACTACGGCTACACTAGAAGAACAGTATTTGGTATCTGCGCT
CTGCTGAAGCCAGTTACCTTCGGAAAAAGAGTTGGTAGCTCTTGATCCGGCAAACAAACCACCGCTGGTA
GCGGTGGTTTTTTTGTTTGCAAGCAGCAGATTACGCGCAGAAAAAAAGGATCTCAAGAAGATCCTTTGAT
CTTTTCTACGGGGTCTGACGCTCAGTGGAACGAAAACTCACGTTAAGGGATTTTGGTCATGAGATTATCA
AAAAGGATCTTCACCTAGATCCTTTTAAATTAAAAATGAAGTTTTAAATCAATCTAAAGTATATATGAGT
AAACTTGGTCTGACAGTTACCAATGCTTAATCAGTGAGGCACCTATCTCAGCGATCTGTCTATTTCGTTC
ATCCATAGTTGCCTGACTCCCCGTCGTGTAGATAACTACGATACGGGAGGGCTTACCATCTGGCCCCAGT
GCTGCAATGATACCGCGAGACCCACGCTCACCGGCTCCAGATTTATCAGCAATAAACCAGCCAGCCGGAA
GGGCCGAGCGCAGAAGTGGTCCTGCAACTTTATCCGCCTCCATCCAGTCTATTAATTGTTGCCGGGAAGC
TAGAGTAAGTAGTTCGCCAGTTAATAGTTTGCGCAACGTTGTTGCCATTGCTACAGGCATCGTGGTGTCA
CGCTCGTCGTTTGGTATGGCTTCATTCAGCTCCGGTTCCCAACGATCAAGGCGAGTTACATGATCCCCCA
TGTTGTGCAAAAAAGCGGTTAGCTCCTTCGGTCCTCCGATCGTTGTCAGAAGTAAGTTGGCCGCAGTGTT
ATCACTCATGGTTATGGCAGCACTGCATAATTCTCTTACTGTCATGCCATCCGTAAGATGCTTTTCTGTG
ACTGGTGAGTACTCAACCAAGTCATTCTGAGAATAGTGTATGCGGCGACCGAGTTGCTCTTGCCCGGCGT
CAATACGGGATAATACCGCGCCACATAGCAGAACTTTAAAAGTGCTCATCATTGGAAAACGTTCTTCGGG
GCGAAAACTCTCAAGGATCTTACCGCTGTTGAGATCCAGTTCGATGTAACCCACTCGTGCACCCAACTGA
TCTTCAGCATCTTTTACTTTCACCAGCGTTTCTGGGTGAGCAAAAACAGGAAGGCAAAATGCCGCAAAAA
AGGGAATAAGGGCGACACGGAAATGTTGAATACTCATACTCTTCCTTTTTCAATATTATTGAAGCATTTA
TCAGGGTTATTGTCTCATGAGCGGATACATATTTGAATGTATTTAGAAAAATAAACAAATAGGGGTTCCG
CGCACATTTCCCCGAAAAGTGCCACCTG
[124 nt withheld, positions 7799-7922]
C
[91 nt withheld, positions 7924-8014]
A
[49 nt withheld, positions 8016-8064]
CCTTTGACGTTGGAGTCCACGTTCTTT
[37 nt withheld, positions 8092-8128]
ACCCTATCTCGGTCTATTCTTTTGATTTATAAGGGATTTTGCCGATTTCGGCCTATTGGTTAAAAAATGA
GCTGATTTAACAAAAATTTAACGCGAATTTTAACAAAATATTAACGCTTACAATTTCCATTCGCCATTCA
GGCTGCGCAACTGTTGGGAAGGGCGATCGGTGCGGGCCTCTTCGCTATTACGCCAGCTGGCGAAAGGGGG
ATGTGCTGCAAGGCGATTAAGTTGGGTAACGCCAGGGTTTTCCCAGTCACGACGTTGTAAAACGACGGCC
AGTGCCAAGCTGATCTATACATTGAATCAATATTGGCAATTAGCCATATTAGTCATTGGTTATATAGCAT
AAATCAATATTGGCTATTGGCCATTGCATACGTTGTATCTATATCATAATATGTACATTTATATTGGCTC
ATGTCCAATATGACCGCCATGTT
Features (pLannotate 1.2.2; 22 found; start..end, strand, type, name):
      1..380     +  enhancer       CMV enhancer: human cytomegalovirus immediate early enhancer
    382..581     +  promoter       CMV promoter: human cytomegalovirus (CMV) immediate early promoter
    621..2918    +  CDS            BRAF: BRAF_HUMAN - Also known as BRAF1, RAFB1. Experimental evidence at protein level: Swiss-Prot protein existence level 1. Protein kinase involved in the transduction of mitogenic signals from the cell membrane to the nucleus (Probable). Phosphorylates MAP2K1, and thereby activates the MAP kinase signal transduction pathway (PubMed:21441910, PubMed:29433126). May play a role in the postsynaptic responses of hippocampal neurons (PubMed:1508179). From Homo sapiens (Human).
   2937..3002    +  CDS            3xFLAG: three tandem FLAG® epitope tags, followed by an enterokinase cleavage site
   3013..3635    +  polyA_signal   hGH poly(A) signal: human growth hormone polyadenylation signal
   3677..3974    +  promoter       SV40 promoter: SV40 enhancer and early promoter
   4028..4819    +  CDS            neo: KKA2_KLEPN - Also known as kan, nptII. Experimental evidence at protein level: Swiss-Prot protein existence level 1. Resistance to kanamycin, neomycin, paromomycin, ribostamycin, butirosin and gentamicin B. From Klebsiella pneumoniae.
   4843..5220    +  CDS            ble: BLE_KLEPN - Experimental evidence at protein level: Swiss-Prot protein existence level 1. Binding protein with a strong affinity to the bleomycin family of antibiotics. Binds to CL990; an antimitotic-antibiotic compound. From Klebsiella pneumoniae.
   5262..5321    +  CDS            str (fragment): STR_KLEPN - Protein inferred from homology: Swiss-Prot protein existence level 3. The aminoglycoside phosphotransferases achieve inactivation of their antibiotic substrates by phosphorylation. From Klebsiella pneumoniae.
   5344..5367    -  rep_origin     CloDF13 ori (fragment): Plasmids containing the CloDF13 (CDF) origin of replication can be propagated in E. coli cells that contain additional plasmids with compatible origins.
   5368..5451    +  CDS            large T antigen (fragment): large T antigen from SV40 (simian virus 40)
   5474..5608    +  polyA_signal   SV40 poly(A) signal: SV40 polyadenylation signal
   5614..5632    -  promoter       T7 promoter: promoter for bacteriophage T7 RNA polymerase
   5670..5686    -  protein_bind   lac operator: The lac repressor binds to the lac operator to inhibit transcription in E. coli. This inhibition can be relieved by adding lactose or isopropyl-β-D-thiogalactopyranoside (IPTG). lac repressor encoded by lacI
   5694..5724    -  promoter       lac promoter: promoter for the E. coli lac operon
   5739..5760    -  protein_bind   CAP binding site: CAP binding activates transcription in the presence of cAMP. E. coli catabolite activator protein
   5773..5865    -  CDS            lacI (fragment): lac repressor; lacI; The lac repressor binds to the lac operator to inhibit transcription in E. coli. This inhibition can be relieved by adding lactose or isopropyl-β-D-thiogalactopyranoside (IPTG).
   6048..6636    -  rep_origin     ori: high-copy-number ColE1/pMB1/pBR322/pUC origin of replication
   6807..7667    -  CDS            AmpR: β-lactamase; bla; confers resistance to ampicillin, carbenicillin, and related antibiotics
   7668..7772    -  promoter       AmpR promoter: bla
   7799..8227    +  rep_origin     f1 ori (sequence partly withheld): f1 bacteriophage origin of replication; arrow indicates direction of (+) strand synthesis
   8258..8412    -  CDS            lacZα (fragment): LacZα fragment of β-galactosidase; lacZ fragment
