[The description below was written by a language model from this plasmid's Addgene catalogue record and pLannotate feature annotations shown in this document.]
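Description:
p3xFLAG CMV14 / BRAF-D594V is a mammalian expression plasmid built on the commercial p3xFLAG-CMV-14 backbone and carrying human BRAF with the D594V substitution. The sequenced construct is about 8.6 kb, consistent with a roughly 6.3 kb backbone plus a 2.3 kb insert. It is propagated in E. coli through a high-copy ColE1/pUC-type origin with ampicillin resistance (β-lactamase under its own promoter), and an f1 origin is also present, which can support single-stranded DNA production. Small annotated fragments of lac elements, a T7 promoter, lacZα and a CloDF13 origin appear to be backbone remnants or short similarity matches rather than functional parts.

The BRAF coding sequence sits directly downstream of the human cytomegalovirus immediate-early enhancer and promoter and is followed shortly by a 3xFLAG epitope encoded by the backbone, so the kinase is produced with a C-terminal triple FLAG tag suited to detection or immunoprecipitation with anti-FLAG antibodies. Transcripts are terminated by the human growth hormone polyadenylation signal. A separate cassette places the neomycin phosphotransferase gene under the SV40 enhancer/early promoter with an SV40 poly(A) signal, allowing G418 selection of stably transfected mammalian cells. The adjacent ble sequence and str fragment match the Klebsiella-derived genes flanking neo in its source element, and the record lists no selection use for them.

The stated purpose is mammalian expression of FLAG-tagged BRAF, and the associated publication concerns non-V600 BRAF mutations found in lung cancer and their sensitivity to combined trametinib and dabrafenib. The restriction sites used for cloning are not recorded.
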