Addgene plasmid #131715: p3xFLAG CMV14 / BRAF-D594V
Purpose: Mammalian Expression of Flag tagged BRAF
Depositing lab: Jacques De Grève. Depositing organization: Vrije Universiteit Brussel. Publication: Non-V600 BRAF mutations recurrently found in lung cancer predict sensitivity to the combination of Trametinib and Dabrafenib. Noeparast A, Teugels E, Giron P, Verschelden G, De Brakeleer S, Decoster L, De Greve J. Oncotarget. 2016 Aug 26;8(36):60094-60108. doi: 10.18632/oncotarget.11635. eCollection 2017 Sep 1. PubMed 28947956.
Backbone
  Vector backbone: p3xFLAG-CMV-14
  Backbone manufacturer: Sigma-Aldrich
  Backbone size w/o insert (bp): 6310
  Vector type: Mammalian Expression
  Selectable markers: Neomycin (select with G418)
Growth in bacteria
  Bacterial resistance: Ampicillin, 100 μg/mL
  Growth temperature: 37°C
  Growth strain: DH5alpha
  Copy number: Unknown
Gene/Insert
  Gene/Insert name: BRAF (alt names: B-RAF; ENSG00000157764)
  Species: H. sapiens (human)
  Insert size (bp): 2301
  Mutation: D594V
  Entrez Gene: BRAF (a.k.a. B-RAF1, B-raf, BRAF-1, BRAF1, NS7, RAFB1)
  Promoter: CMV
  Tag / fusion protein: 3xFLAG (C terminal on backbone)
  Cloning method: Restriction Enzyme; 5′ cloning site Unknown (unknown if destroyed); 3′ cloning site Unknown (unknown if destroyed)
Terms and licenses: Academic/Nonprofit Terms; Industry Terms: Not Available to Industry
Depositor comments: Please also see https://www.ncbi.nlm.nih.gov/pubmed/29662630.
How to cite: p3xFLAG CMV14 / BRAF-D594V was a gift from Jacques De Grève (Addgene plasmid # 131715 ; http://n2t.net/addgene:131715 ; RRID:Addgene_131715)
